Addgene plasmid #178808: pFastBacMam4_N_Flag_His8_eGFP_TEV
Purpose: (Empty Backbone) Baculovirus gene transfer into Mammalian cells to product recombinant proteins.
Depositing lab: Kazuhiro Abe. Depositing organization: Nagoya University.
Backbone
  Vector backbone: pFastBac1
  Backbone manufacturer: Invitrogen
  Backbone size (bp): 7449
  Modifications to backbone: Synthetic DNA fragment containing CMV promoter, WPRE, and SV40 poly(A) signal was inserted into the vector for mammalian expression.
  Vector type: Mammalian Expression
  Promoter: CMV
  Selectable markers: Gentamicin ; Tetracycline, Kanamycin
  Tag / fusion protein: Flag, His8, eGFP, TEV (N terminal on backbone)
Growth in bacteria
  Bacterial resistance: Ampicillin, 100 μg/mL
  Growth temperature: 37°C
  Growth strain: DH5alpha
  Copy number: High Copy
Gene/Insert
  Cloning method: Gibson Cloning
Terms and licenses: Academic/Nonprofit Terms; Industry Terms: Not Available to Industry
How to cite: pFastBacMam4_N_Flag_His8_eGFP_TEV was a gift from Kazuhiro Abe (Addgene plasmid # 178808 ; http://n2t.net/addgene:178808 ; RRID:Addgene_178808)
