[The description below was written by a language model from this plasmid's Addgene catalogue record and pLannotate feature annotations shown in this document.]
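Description:
pFastBacMam4_N_Flag_His8_eGFP_TEV is an empty BacMam-type donor vector built on the Invitrogen pFastBac1 backbone, intended for making recombinant baculoviruses that deliver a gene into mammalian cells for protein production. It is propagated in E. coli as a high-copy plasmid with a ColE1/pUC-type origin and ampicillin resistance, and it also carries an f1 origin. The expression cassette and a gentamicin resistance gene (driven by the integron Pc promoter) lie between the Tn7L and Tn7R ends, forming a mini-Tn7 element that can be transposed into a baculovirus bacmid. The gentamicin, tetracycline and kanamycin markers listed in the record are consistent with selection at that bacmid-generation step, although only the gentamicin gene is annotated on this plasmid.

According to the record, a synthetic fragment containing the CMV promoter, WPRE and an SV40 poly(A) signal was inserted for mammalian expression. The feature table shows the CMV enhancer and promoter followed by a chimeric β-globin/immunoglobulin intron and a T7 promoter. Next comes an N-terminal tag module of FLAG, a histidine tag (His8 per the record, partially matched by the annotation software as a composite tag fragment) and eGFP (annotated as mEGFP). The TEV protease site named in the record is not separately annotated but would allow the tags to be removed from the purified protein. A gene of interest is inserted downstream of the tags by Gibson cloning, placing it ahead of the WPRE, which enhances transcript expression, and the poly(A) signal. The original polyhedrin promoter remains, oriented away from the CMV cassette. The GFP fusion provides a fluorescent readout of expression, and the FLAG and His tags support affinity purification.
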