Features (pLannotate 1.2.2; 24 found; start..end, strand, type, name):
      4..20      -  CDS            lacZα (fragment): LacZα fragment of β-galactosidase; lacZ fragment
    183..348     +  mobile_element Tn7L: mini-Tn7 element (left end of the Tn7 transposon) Tn7
    377..511     -  polyA_signal   SV40 poly(A) signal: SV40 polyadenylation signal
    534..617     -  CDS            large T antigen (fragment): large T antigen from SV40 (simian virus 40)
    798..1175    +  enhancer       CMV enhancer: human cytomegalovirus immediate early enhancer
   1177..1376    +  promoter       CMV promoter: human cytomegalovirus (CMV) immediate early promoter
   1515..1647    +  intron         chimeric intron: chimera between introns from human β-globin and immunoglobulin heavy chain genes
   1692..1710    +  promoter       T7 promoter: promoter for bacteriophage T7 RNA polymerase
   1733..1753    +  CDS            FLAG (fragment): FLAG® epitope tag, followed by an enterokinase cleavage site
   1775..1791    +  CDS            capTEV™ (fragment): composite tag for in vivo biotinylation, TEV protease cleavage, and 6xHis tagging
   1799..2515    +  CDS            mEGFP: mEGFP is a basic (constitutively fluorescent) green fluorescent protein published in 2002, derived from Aequorea victoria. It has moderate acid sensitivity.
   2600..3188    +  misc_feature   WPRE: woodchuck hepatitis virus posttranscriptional regulatory element
   3200..3321    -  polyA_signal   SV40 poly(A) signal: SV40 polyadenylation signal
   3344..3412    -  CDS            large T antigen (fragment): large T antigen from SV40 (simian virus 40)
   3455..3546    -  promoter       polyhedrin promoter: polh from Autographa californica; promoter for the baculovirus polyhedrin gene
   3573..3920    +  CDS            YPR2_ECOLX (fragment): Protein predicted: Swiss-Prot protein existence level 4. From Escherichia coli.
   3898..3926    +  promoter       Pc promoter: intI1 (promoter lies within the coding sequence); class 1 integron promoter
   4096..4629    +  CDS            GmR: gentamycin acetyltransferase; aacC1; confers resistance to gentamycin
   4696..4920    +  mobile_element Tn7R: mini-Tn7 element (right end of the Tn7 transposon) Tn7
   4988..5039    +  misc_feature   bom (fragment): basis of mobility region from pBR322
   5225..5813    -  rep_origin     ori: high-copy-number ColE1/pMB1/pBR322/pUC origin of replication
   5984..6844    -  CDS            AmpR: β-lactamase; bla; confers resistance to ampicillin, carbenicillin, and related antibiotics
   6845..6949    -  promoter       AmpR promoter: bla
   6975..7429    -  rep_origin     f1 ori (sequence partly withheld): f1 bacteriophage origin of replication; arrow indicates direction of (+) strand synthesis
>Addgene plasmid #178808 | pFastBacMam4_N_Flag_His8_eGFP_TEV | addgene full sequence | sequence record 351925 | Addgene NGS Result
CCATTCGCCATTCAGGCTGCAAATAAGCGTTGATATTCAGTCAATTACAAACATTAATAACGAAGAGATG
ACAGAAAAATTTTCATTCTGTGACAGAGAAAAAGTAGCCGAAGATGACGGTTTGTCACATGGAGTTGGCA
GGATGTTTGATTAAAAACATAACAGGAAGAAAAATGCCCCGCTGTGGGCGGACAAAATAGTTGGGAACTG
GGAGGGGTGGAAATGGAGTTTTTAAGGATTATTTAGGGAAGAGTGACAAAATAGATGGGAACTGGGTGTA
GCGTCGTAAGCTAATACGAAAATTAAAAATGACAAAATAGTTTGGAACTAGATTTCACTTATCTGGTTCG
GATCTCCTAGGCTCAAGCAGTGATCAGATCCAGACATGATAAGATACATTGATGAGTTTGGACAAACCAC
AACTAGAATGCAGTGAAAAAAATGCTTTATTTGTGAAATTTGTGATGCTATTGCTTTATTTGTAACCATT
ATAAGCTGCAATAAACAAGTTAACAACAACAATTGCATTCATTTTATGTTTCAGGTTCAGGGGGAGGTGT
GGGAGGTTTTTTAAAGCAAGTAAAACCTCTACAAATGTGGTATGGCTGATTATGATCCTCTAGTACTTCT
CGACAAGCTTGGTACCCCTAGGAGATCTTCAATATTGGCCATTAGCCATATTATTCATTGGTTATATAGC
ATAAATCAATATTGGCTATTGGCCATTGCATACGTTGTATCTATATCATAATATGTACATTTATATTGGC
TCATGTCCAATATGACCGCCATGTTGGCATTGATTATTGACTAGTTATTAATAGTAATCAATTACGGGGT
CATTAGTTCATAGCCCATATATGGAGTTCCGCGTTACATAACTTACGGTAAATGGCCCGCCTGGCTGACC
GCCCAACGACCCCCGCCCATTGACGTCAATAATGACGTATGTTCCCATAGTAACGCCAATAGGGACTTTC
CATTGACGTCAATGGGTGGAGTATTTACGGTAAACTGCCCACTTGGCAGTACATCAAGTGTATCATATGC
CAAGTCCGCCCCCTATTGACGTCAATGACGGTAAATGGCCCGCCTGGCATTATGCCCAGTACATGACCTT
ACGGGACTTTCCTACTTGGCAGTACATCTACGTATTAGTCATCGCTATTACCATGGTGATGCGGTTTTGG
CAGTACACCAATGGGCGTGGATAGCGGTTTGACTCACGGGGATTTCCAAGTCTCCACCCCATTGACGTCA
ATGGGAGTTTGTTTTGGCACCAAAATCAACGGGACTTTCCAAAATGTCGTAATAACCCCGCCCCGTTGAC
GCAAATGGGCGGTAGGCGTGTACGGTGGGAGGTCTATATAAGCAGAGCTCGTTTAGTGAACCGTCAGATC
ACTAGAAGCTTTATTGCGGTAGTTTATCACAGTTAAATTGCTAACGCAGTCAGTGCTTCTGACACAACAG
TCTCGAACTTAAGCTGCAGAAGTTGGTCGTGAGGCACTGGGCAGGTAAGTATCAAGGTTACAAGACAGGT
TTAAGGAGACCAATAGAAACTGGGCTTGTCGAGACAGAGAAGACTCTTGCGTTTCTGATAGGCACCTATT
GGTCTTACTGACATCCACTTTGCCTTTCTCTCCACAGGTGTCCACTCCCAGTTCAATTACAGCTCTTAAG
GCTAGAGTACTTAATACGACTCACTATAGGGATCGCCGGCACCATGGGTGACTACAAGGACGACGACGAC
AAGAGCAGCGGCATGGGCAGCAGCCATCATCATCATCATCACCACCACATGGTGAGCAAGGGCGAGGAGC
TGTTCACCGGGGTGGTGCCCATCCTGGTCGAGCTGGACGGCGACGTAAACGGCCACAAGTTCAGCGTGTC
CGGCGAGGGCGAGGGCGATGCCACCTACGGCAAGCTGACCCTGAAGTTCATCTGCACCACCGGCAAGCTG
CCCGTGCCCTGGCCCACCCTCGTGACCACCCTGACCTACGGCGTGCAGTGCTTCAGCCGCTACCCCGACC
ACATGAAGCAGCACGACTTCTTCAAGTCCGCCATGCCCGAAGGCTACGTCCAGGAGCGCACCATCTTCTT
CAAGGACGACGGCAACTACAAGACCCGCGCCGAGGTGAAGTTCGAGGGCGACACCCTGGTGAACCGCATC
GAGCTGAAGGGCATCGACTTCAAGGAGGACGGCAACATCCTGGGGCACAAGCTGGAGTACAACTACAACA
GCCACAACGTCTATATCATGGCCGACAAGCAGAAGAACGGCATCAAGGTGAACTTCAAGATCCGCCACAA
CATCGAGGACGGCAGCGTGCAGCTCGCCGACCACTACCAGCAGAACACCCCCATCGGCGACGGCCCCGTG
CTGCTGCCCGACAACCACTACCTGAGCACCCAGTCCAAGCTGAGCAAAGACCCCAACGAGAAGCGCGATC
ACATGGTCCTGCTGGAGTTCGTGACCGCCGCCGGGATCACTCTCGGCATGGACGAGCTGTACAAGAGCAG
CGGCGAGAACCTGTACTTCCAGGGAGGTGGAGCTAGCGAATTCGTCGACTCTAGACTCGAGGCATGCGCG
GCCGCATAGAATCAACCTCTGGATTACAAAATTTGTGAAAGATTGACTGGTATTCTTAACTATGTTGCTC
CTTTTACGCTATGTGGATACGCTGCTTTAATGCCTTTGTATCATGCTATTGCTTCCCGTATGGCTTTCAT
TTTCTCCTCCTTGTATAAATCCTGGTTGCTGTCTCTTTATGAGGAGTTGTGGCCCGTTGTCAGGCAACGT
GGCGTGGTGTGCACTGTGTTTGCTGACGCAACCCCCACTGGTTGGGGCATTGCCACCACCTGTCAGCTCC
TTTCCGGGACTTTCGCTTTCCCCCTCCCTATTGCCACGGCGGAACTCATCGCCGCCTGCCTTGCCCGCTG
CTGGACAGGGGCTCGGCTGTTGGGCACTGACAATTCCGTGGTGTTGTCGGGGAAGCTGACGTCCTTTCCA
TGGCTGCTCGCCTGTGTTGCCACCTGGATTCTGCGCGGGACGTCCTTCTGCTACGTCCCTTCGGCCCTCA
ATCCAGCGGACCTTCCTTCCCGCGGCCTGCTGCCGGCTCTGCGGCCTCTTCCGCGTCTTCGCCTTCGCCC
TCAGACGAGTCGGATCTCCCTTTGGGCCGCCTCCCCGCCTGAGACATGATAAGATACATTGATGAGTTTG
GACAAACCACAACTAGAATGCAGTGAAAAAAATGCTTTATTTGTGAAATTTGTGATGCTATTGCTTTATT
TGTAACCATTATAAGCTGCAATAAACAAGTTAACAACAACAATTGCATTCATTTTATGTTTCAGGTTCAG
GGGGAGATGTGGGAGGTTTTTTAAAGCAAGTAAAACCTCTACAAATGTGGTAGGATCCGCGCCCGATGGT
GGGACGGTATGAATAATCCGGAATATTTATAGGTTTTTTTATTACAAAACTGTTACGAAAACAGTAAAAT
ACTTATTTATTTGCGAGATGGTTATCATTTTAATTATCTCCATGATCTATTAATATTCCGGAGTATACGT
AGCCAACCACTAGAACTATAGCTAGAGTCCTGGGCGAACAAACGATGCTCGCCTTCCAGAAAACCGAGGA
TGCGAACCACTTCATCCGGGGTCAGCACCACCGGCAAGCGCCGCGACGGCCGAGGTCTTCCGATCTCCTG
AAGCCAGGGCAGATCCGTGCACAGCACCTTGCCGTAGAAGAACAGCAAGGCCGCCAATGCCTGACGATGC
GTGGAGACCGAAACCTTGCGCTCGTTCGCCAGCCAGGACAGAAATGCCTCGACTTCGCTGCTGCCCAAGG
TTGCCGGGTGACGCACACCGTGGAAACGGATGAAGGCACGAACCCAGTTGACATAAGCCTGTTCGGTTCG
TAAACTGTAATGCAAGTAGCGTATGCGCTCACGCAACTGGTCCAGAACCTTGACCGAACGCAGCGGTGGT
AACGGCGCAGTGGCGGTTTTCATGGCTTGTTATGACTGTTTTTTTGTACAGTCTATGCCTCGGGCATCCA
AGCAGCAAGCGCGTTACGCCGTGGGTCGATGTTTGATGTTATGGAGCAGCAACGATGTTACGCAGCAGGG
CAGTCGCCCTAAAACAAAGTTAGGTGGCTCAAGTATGGGCATCATTCGCACATGTAGGCTCGGCCCTGAC
CAAGTCAAATCCATGCGGGCTGCTCTTGATCTTTTCGGTCGTGAGTTCGGAGACGTAGCCACCTACTCCC
AACATCAGCCGGACTCCGATTACCTCGGGAACTTGCTCCGTAGTAAGACATTCATCGCGCTTGCTGCCTT
CGACCAAGAAGCGGTTGTTGGCGCTCTCGCGGCTTACGTTCTGCCCAAGTTTGAGCAGCCGCGTAGTGAG
ATCTATATCTATGATCTCGCAGTCTCCGGCGAGCACCGGAGGCAGGGCATTGCCACCGCGCTCATCAATC
TCCTCAAGCATGAGGCCAACGCGCTTGGTGCTTATGTGATCTACGTGCAAGCAGATTACGGTGACGATCC
CGCAGTGGCTCTCTATACAAAGTTGGGCATACGGGAAGAAGTGATGCACTTTGATATCGACCCAAGTACC
GCCACCTAACAATTCGTTCAAGCCGAGATCGGCTTCCCGGCCGCGGAGTTGTTCGGTAAATTGTCACAAC
GCCGCGAATATAGTCTTTACCATGCCCTTGGCCACGCCCCTCTTTAATACGACGGGCAATTTGCACTTCA
GAAAATGAAGAGTTTGCTTTAGCCATAACAAAAGTCCAGTATGCTTTTTCACAGCATAACTGGACTGATT
TCAGTTTACAACTATTCTGTCTAGTTTAAGACTTTATTGTCATAGTTTAGATCTATTTTGTTCAGTTTAA
GACTTTATTGTCCGCCCACACCCGCTTACGCAGGGCATCCATTTATTACTCAACCGTAACCGATTTTGCC
AGGTTACGCGGCTGGTCTATGCGGTGTGAAATACCGCACAGATGCGTAAGGAGAAAATACCGCATCAGGC
GCTCTTCCGCTTCCTCGCTCACTGACTCGCTGCGCTCGGTCGTTCGGCTGCGGCGAGCGGTATCAGCTCA
CTCAAAGGCGGTAATACGGTTATCCACAGAATCAGGGGATAACGCAGGAAAGAACATGTGAGCAAAAGGC
CAGCAAAAGGCCAGGAACCGTAAAAAGGCCGCGTTGCTGGCGTTTTTCCATAGGCTCCGCCCCCCTGACG
AGCATCACAAAAATCGACGCTCAAGTCAGAGGTGGCGAAACCCGACAGGACTATAAAGATACCAGGCGTT
TCCCCCTGGAAGCTCCCTCGTGCGCTCTCCTGTTCCGACCCTGCCGCTTACCGGATACCTGTCCGCCTTT
CTCCCTTCGGGAAGCGTGGCGCTTTCTCATAGCTCACGCTGTAGGTATCTCAGTTCGGTGTAGGTCGTTC
GCTCCAAGCTGGGCTGTGTGCACGAACCCCCCGTTCAGCCCGACCGCTGCGCCTTATCCGGTAACTATCG
TCTTGAGTCCAACCCGGTAAGACACGACTTATCGCCACTGGCAGCAGCCACTGGTAACAGGATTAGCAGA
GCGAGGTATGTAGGCGGTGCTACAGAGTTCTTGAAGTGGTGGCCTAACTACGGCTACACTAGAAGAACAG
TATTTGGTATCTGCGCTCTGCTGAAGCCAGTTACCTTCGGAAAAAGAGTTGGTAGCTCTTGATCCGGCAA
ACAAACCACCGCTGGTAGCGGTGGTTTTTTTGTTTGCAAGCAGCAGATTACGCGCAGAAAAAAAGGATCT
CAAGAAGATCCTTTGATCTTTTCTACGGGGTCTGACGCTCAGTGGAACGAAAACTCACGTTAAGGGATTT
TGGTCATGAGATTATCAAAAAGGATCTTCACCTAGATCCTTTTAAATTAAAAATGAAGTTTTAAATCAAT
CTAAAGTATATATGAGTAAACTTGGTCTGACAGTTACCAATGCTTAATCAGTGAGGCACCTATCTCAGCG
ATCTGTCTATTTCGTTCATCCATAGTTGCCTGACTCCCCGTCGTGTAGATAACTACGATACGGGAGGGCT
TACCATCTGGCCCCAGTGCTGCAATGATACCGCGAGACCCACGCTCACCGGCTCCAGATTTATCAGCAAT
AAACCAGCCAGCCGGAAGGGCCGAGCGCAGAAGTGGTCCTGCAACTTTATCCGCCTCCATCCAGTCTATT
AATTGTTGCCGGGAAGCTAGAGTAAGTAGTTCGCCAGTTAATAGTTTGCGCAACGTTGTTGCCATTGCTA
CAGGCATCGTGGTGTCACGCTCGTCGTTTGGTATGGCTTCATTCAGCTCCGGTTCCCAACGATCAAGGCG
AGTTACATGATCCCCCATGTTGTGCAAAAAAGCGGTTAGCTCCTTCGGTCCTCCGATCGTTGTCAGAAGT
AAGTTGGCCGCAGTGTTATCACTCATGGTTATGGCAGCACTGCATAATTCTCTTACTGTCATGCCATCCG
TAAGATGCTTTTCTGTGACTGGTGAGTACTCAACCAAGTCATTCTGAGAATAGTGTATGCGGCGACCGAG
TTGCTCTTGCCCGGCGTCAATACGGGATAATACCGCGCCACATAGCAGAACTTTAAAAGTGCTCATCATT
GGAAAACGTTCTTCGGGGCGAAAACTCTCAAGGATCTTACCGCTGTTGAGATCCAGTTCGATGTAACCCA
CTCGTGCACCCAACTGATCTTCAGCATCTTTTACTTTCACCAGCGTTTCTGGGTGAGCAAAAACAGGAAG
GCAAAATGCCGCAAAAAAGGGAATAAGGGCGACACGGAAATGTTGAATACTCATACTCTTCCTTTTTCAA
TATTATTGAAGCATTTATCAGGGTTATTGTCTCATGAGCGGATACATATTTGAATGTATTTAGAAAAATA
AACAAATAGGGGTTCCGCGCACATTTCCCCGAAAAGTGCCACCTAAATTGTAAGCGTTAATATTTTGTTA
AAATTCGCGTTAAATTTTTGTTAAATCAGCTCATTTTTTAACCAATAGGCCGAAATCGGCAAAATCCCTT
ATAAATCAAAAGAATAGACCGAGATAGGGT
[37 nt withheld, positions 7101-7137]
AAGAACGTGGACTCCAACGTCAAAGG
[49 nt withheld, positions 7164-7212]
T
[91 nt withheld, positions 7214-7304]
G
[124 nt withheld, positions 7306-7429]
C
